Addgene plasmid #15571: GAL HA103Q+ProCFPp303
Depositing lab: Susan Lindquist. Depositing organization: Whitehead Institute for Biomedical Research. Publication: Flanking sequences profoundly alter polyglutamine toxicity in yeast. Duennwald ML, Jagadish S, Muchowski PJ, Lindquist S. Proc Natl Acad Sci U S A. 2006 Jul 18. 103(29):11045-50. 10.1073/pnas.0604547103 PubMed 16832050.
Backbone
  Vector backbone: p303 Gal
  Vector type: Yeast Expression
  Selectable markers: HIS3
Growth in bacteria
  Bacterial resistance: Ampicillin, 100 μg/mL
  Growth temperature: 37°C
  Growth strain: DH5alpha
  Copy number: Low Copy
Gene/Insert
  Gene/Insert name: htt 103Q + Pro (alt name: htt 103Q)
  Species: H. sapiens (human)
  Mutation: Proline-rich region present
  GenBank ID: NM_002111
  Entrez Gene: HTT (a.k.a. HD, IT15, LOMARS)
  Tag / fusion protein: HA (N terminal on insert); CFP (C terminal on insert)
  Cloning method: Restriction Enzyme
  Sequencing primers: 5′ Gal1; 3′ EGFP-N
Terms and licenses: Academic/Nonprofit Terms; Industry Terms: Not Available to Industry
Depositor comments: Figure 2, V in article. Lindquist lab number: 7702 Due to slippage when polymerases go through them, the Q stretches often get shorter over time due to mistakes while they are replicated in the cells. The shortening should not have much of an effect until the Q stretches get into the 80s.
How to cite: GAL HA103Q+ProCFPp303 was a gift from Susan Lindquist (Addgene plasmid # 15571)
