[The description below was written by a language model from this plasmid's Addgene catalogue record.]
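Description:
GAL HA103Q+ProCFPp303 is a yeast expression plasmid built on the p303 Gal backbone. It carries the HIS3 auxotrophic marker for selection in yeast and ampicillin resistance for propagation in E. coli, where it is recorded as low copy. The name and the Gal1 sequencing primer point to a galactose-inducible GAL promoter driving the insert, which would allow expression to be switched on by the carbon source. The record provides no feature table, so the exact promoter, the terminator, the origins of replication, and whether the vector integrates or replicates episomally in yeast are not explicitly stated.

The payload is a fragment of human huntingtin (HTT) bearing an expanded polyglutamine tract of nominally 103 glutamines, with the adjacent proline-rich region retained. The exact boundaries of the fragment are not given. It carries an N-terminal HA epitope tag for immunodetection and a C-terminal CFP fusion for fluorescence imaging of the protein's localisation and aggregation state.

The plasmid comes from a study of how the sequences flanking a polyglutamine expansion alter its toxicity in yeast. It represents one variant in a series that differed in tags and in the presence or absence of the proline-rich segment. It is therefore suited to yeast models of polyglutamine aggregation and toxicity relevant to Huntington's disease. The depositor notes that the repeat tends to shorten over time through polymerase slippage during replication, and that this is not expected to matter much until the tract falls into the 80s, so the actual repeat length in a given preparation may be below 103.
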