>Addgene plasmid #15571 | GAL HA103Q+ProCFPp303 | addgene partial sequence | sequence record 22136 | 15571 with EXFP-R
TAACCTTCGGGCATGGCACTCTTGAAAAAGTCATGCCGTTTCATATGATCTGGGTATCTTGAAAAGCATT
GAACACCCCAAGTCAAAGTAGTGACAAGTGTTGGCCATGGAACAGGTAGTTTTCCAGTAGTGCAAATAAA
TTTAAGGGTAAGTTTTCCGTATGTTGCATCACCTTCACCCTCTCCACTGACAGAAAATTTGTGCCCATTA
ACATCACCATCTAATTCAACAAGAATTGGGACAACTCCAGTGAAAAGTTCTTCTCCTTTACTCAGGGATC
CAGGTCGGTGCAGAGGCTCCTCAGCCACAGCTGGGCCTGGAGGAGGTGGAGGTGGAGGTGGAGGAGGTTG
TGGCTGAGGCAGCAGAGGCTGTGCCTGTGGAGGAGGTTGAGGAAGTTGAGGAGGTGGGGGTGGAGGGGGA
GGTGGTGGCGGTTGTTGCTGTTGCTGCTGTTGTTGCTGTTGCTGCTGTTGTTGCTGTTGCTGCTGTTGTT
GCTGTTGCTGCTGTTGTTGCTGTTGCTGCTGTTGTTGCTGTTGCTGCTGTTGTTGCTGTTGCTGCTGTTG
TTGCTGTTGCTGCTGTTGTTGCTGTTGCTGCTGTTGTTGCTGTTGCTGCTGTTGTTGCTGTTGCTGCTGT
TGTTGCTGTTGCTGCTGTTGTTGCTGTTGCTGCTGTTGTTGCTGTTGCTGCTGTTGTTGCTGTTGCTGCT
GTTGTTGCTGTTGCTGCTGTTGGAAGCTTTTGAGGGACTCGAAGGCCTTCATCAGCTTTTCCAGGGTCGC
AGCGTAGTCTGGGACGTCGTATGGGTACATGGCTCTAGAATCCGGGGTTTTTTCTCCTTGACGTTAAAGT
ATAGAGGTA
